Addgene plasmid #20064: pMSP1E3
Depositing lab: Stephen Sligar. Depositing organization: University of Illinois at Urbana-Champaign. Publication: Directed self-assembly of monodisperse phospholipid bilayer Nanodiscs with controlled size. Denisov IG, Grinkova YV, Lazarides AA, Sligar SG. J Am Chem Soc. 2004 Mar 24. 126(11):3477-87. 10.1021/ja0393574 PubMed 15025475.
Backbone
  Vector backbone: pET 28a
  Backbone manufacturer: Novagen
  Backbone size w/o insert (bp): 5300
  Vector type: Bacterial Expression
Growth in bacteria
  Bacterial resistance: Kanamycin, 50 μg/mL
  Growth temperature: 37°C
  Growth strain: DH5alpha
  Growth instructions: BL-21(DE3); high oxygenation level
  Copy number: Low Copy
Gene/Insert
  Gene/Insert name: MSP1E3 (alt names: membrane scaffold protein; APOA1)
  Species: synthetic gene
  Insert size (bp): 870
  Mutation: "extended" MSP1; contains repeats of helices 4, 5 and 6
  Entrez Gene: APOA1 (a.k.a. AMYLD3, HPALP2, apo(a))
  Tag / fusion protein: 6-His (N terminal on insert)
  Cloning method: Restriction Enzyme; 5′ cloning site Nco I (not destroyed); 3′ cloning site Hind III (not destroyed)
  Sequencing primers: 5′ T7; 3′ T7 term
Terms and licenses: Academic/Nonprofit Terms; Industry Terms: Not Available to Industry
How to cite: pMSP1E3 was a gift from Stephen Sligar (Addgene plasmid # 20064 ; http://n2t.net/addgene:20064 ; RRID:Addgene_20064)
