[The description below was written by a language model from this plasmid's Addgene catalogue record and pLannotate feature annotations shown in this document.]
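Description:
pMSP1E3 is a bacterial expression plasmid built on the pET-28a backbone for producing the membrane scaffold protein MSP1E3 in E. coli. The insert is a synthetic gene of about 870 bp derived from apolipoprotein A-I (APOA1), cloned between NcoI and HindIII sites that both remain intact. It is an "extended" form of MSP1 in which helices 4, 5 and 6 are repeated, lengthening the amphipathic scaffold. The automated annotation matches this coding region to a primate APOA1 entry, which reflects sequence similarity rather than the actual origin of the synthetic gene.

Expression is driven by a T7 promoter followed by a lac operator and the T7 gene 10 ribosome binding site, with a T7 terminator downstream. The plasmid also carries lacI, so transcription is repressed until IPTG is added, and it requires a host that supplies T7 RNA polymerase, such as the BL21(DE3) strain named in the record. The protein carries an N-terminal 6-His tag for metal-affinity purification. The short tag fragment annotated just upstream of the APOA1 region is consistent with this. A second His-tag fragment annotated after the insert appears to be the vector's C-terminal tag sequence, and the record does not indicate that it is part of the expressed protein.

Selection is by kanamycin resistance (KanR). Replication relies on a pBR322-type origin with the rop gene and bom region, in line with the low copy number listed, and an f1 origin is also present. Short tetracycline-resistance fragments are backbone remnants.

The associated publication title indicates that the purified scaffold protein is used for self-assembly of monodisperse phospholipid bilayer Nanodiscs of controlled size.
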