Features (pLannotate 1.2.2; 20 found; start..end, strand, type, name):
     61..79      +  promoter       T7 promoter: promoter for bacteriophage T7 RNA polymerase
     80..104     +  protein_bind   lac operator: The lac repressor binds to the lac operator to inhibit transcription in E. coli. This inhibition can be relieved by adding lactose or isopropyl-β-D-thiogalactopyranoside (IPTG). lac repressor encoded by lacI
    119..141     +  RBS            RBS: efficient ribosome binding site from bacteriophage T7 gene 10 (Olins and Rangwala, 1989)
    154..170     +  CDS            capTEV™ (fragment): composite tag for in vivo biotinylation, TEV protease cleavage, and 6xHis tagging
    184..981     +  CDS            APOA1: APOA1_GORGO - Experimental evidence at protein level: Swiss-Prot protein existence level 1. Participates in the reverse transport of cholesterol from tissues to the liver for excretion by promoting cholesterol efflux from tissues and by acting as a cofactor for the lecithin cholesterol acyltransferase (LCAT). As part of the SPAP complex, activates spermatozoa motility (By similarity). From Gorilla gorilla gorilla (Western lowland gorilla).
   1007..1024    +  CDS            9xHis (fragment): 9xHis affinity tag
   1034..1083    +  CDS            SET1 (fragment): solubility-enhancement tag derived from T7 phage gene 10B
   1091..1138    +  terminator     T7 terminator: transcription terminator for bacteriophage T7 RNA polymerase
   1175..1603    +  rep_origin     f1 ori (sequence partly withheld): f1 bacteriophage origin of replication; arrow indicates direction of (+) strand synthesis
   1656..1713    +  promoter       AmpR promoter (fragment): bla
   1722..2537    -  CDS            KanR: aminoglycoside phosphotransferase; aph(3')-Ia; confers resistance to kanamycin in bacteria or G418 (Geneticin®) in eukaryotes
   2659..3247    +  rep_origin     ori: high-copy-number ColE1/pMB1/pBR322/pUC origin of replication
   3433..3572    -  misc_feature   bom: basis of mobility region from pBR322
   3674..3865    -  CDS            rop: Rop protein, which maintains plasmids at low copy number; rop
   3882..4262    +  CDS            YPB1_ECOLX: Protein predicted: Swiss-Prot protein existence level 4. From Escherichia coli.
   4334..4625    -  CDS            TcR (fragment): tetracycline efflux protein; tet; confers resistance to tetracycline
   4640..4661    -  protein_bind   CAP binding site: CAP binding activates transcription in the presence of cAMP. E. coli catabolite activator protein
   4674..5756    -  CDS            lacI: lac repressor; lacI; The lac repressor binds to the lac operator to inhibit transcription in E. coli. This inhibition can be relieved by adding lactose or isopropyl-β-D-thiogalactopyranoside (IPTG).
   5757..5834    -  promoter       lacI promoter: lacI
   5842..39      -  CDS            TcR (fragment) (across the origin): tetracycline efflux protein; tet; confers resistance to tetracycline
>Addgene plasmid #20064 | pMSP1E3 | addgene full sequence | sequence record 238490 | Addgene NGS Result
CCGGTGATGCCGGCCACGATGCGTCCGGCGTAGAGGATCGAGATCTCGATCCCGCGAAATTAATACGACT
CACTATAGGGGAATTGTGAGCGGATAACAATTCCCCTCTAGAAATAATTTTGTTTAACTTTAAGAAGGAG
ATATACCATGGGTCATCATCATCATCATCACATTGAGGGACGTCTGAAGCTGTTGGACAATTGGGACTCT
GTTACGTCTACCTTCAGTAAACTTCGCGAACAACTGGGCCCCGTGACGCAGGAATTCTGGGACAACCTGG
AAAAAGAAACCGAGGGACTGCGTCAGGAAATGTCCAAAGATTTAGAAGAGGTGAAGGCCAAGGTTCAGCC
ATATCTCGATGACTTTCAGAAAAAATGGCAGGAAGAGATGGAATTATATCGTCAAAAGGTGGAACCGCTG
CGTGCGGAACTGCAAGAGGGGGCACGCCAAAAACTCCATGAGCTCCAAGAGAAGCTCAGCCCATTAGGCG
AAGAAATGCGCGATCGCGCCCGTGCACATGTTGATGCACTCCGGACTCATTTGGCGCCATATCTCGATGA
CTTTCAGAAAAAATGGCAGGAAGAGATGGAATTATATCGTCAAAAGGTGGAACCGCTGCGTGCGGAACTG
CAAGAGGGGGCACGCCAAAAACTCCATGAGCTCCAAGAGAAGCTCAGCCCATTAGGCGAAGAAATGCGCG
ATCGCGCCCGTGCACATGTTGATGCACTCCGGACTCATTTGGCGCCGTATTCGGATGAACTTCGCCAGCG
TTTGGCCGCACGTCTCGAGGCGCTGAAAGAAAACGGGGGTGCCCGCTTGGCTGAGTACCACGCGAAAGCG
ACAGAACACCTGAGCACCTTGAGCGAAAAAGCGAAACCGGCGCTGGAAGATCTACGCCAGGGCTTATTGC
CTGTTCTTGAGAGCTTTAAAGTCAGTTTTCTGTCAGCTCTGGAAGAATATACTAAAAAGCTGAATACCCA
GTAATAAGCTTGCGGCCGCACTCGAGCACCACCACCACCACCACTGAGATCCGGCTGCTAACAAAGCCCG
AAAGGAAGCTGAGTTGGCTGCTGCCACCGCTGAGCAATAACTAGCATAACCCCTTGGGGCCTCTAAACGG
GTCTTGAGGGGTTTTTTGCTGAAAGGAGGAACTATATCCGGATTGGCGAATGGG
[124 nt withheld, positions 1175-1298]
C
[91 nt withheld, positions 1300-1390]
A
[49 nt withheld, positions 1392-1440]
CCTTTGACGTTGGAGTCCACGTTCTTT
[37 nt withheld, positions 1468-1504]
ACCCTATCTCGGTCTATTCTTTTGATTTATAAGGGATTTTGCCGATTTCGGCCTATTGGTTAAAAAATGA
GCTGATTTAACAAAAATTTAACGCGAATTTTAACAAAATATTAACGCTTACAATTTAGGTGGCACTTTTC
GGGGAAATGTGCGCGGAACCCCTATTTGTTTATTTTTCTAAATACATTCAAATATGTATCCGCTCATGAA
TTAATTCTTAGAAAAACTCATCGAGCATCAAATGAAACTGCAATTTATTCATATCAGGATTATCAATACC
ATATTTTTGAAAAAGCCGTTTCTGTAATGAAGGAGAAAACTCACCGAGGCAGTTCCATAGGATGGCAAGA
TCCTGGTATCGGTCTGCGATTCCGACTCGTCCAACATCAATACAACCTATTAATTTCCCCTCGTCAAAAA
TAAGGTTATCAAGTGAGAAATCACCATGAGTGACGACTGAATCCGGTGAGAATGGCAAAAGTTTATGCAT
TTCTTTCCAGACTTGTTCAACAGGCCAGCCATTACGCTCGTCATCAAAATCACTCGCATCAACCAAACCG
TTATTCATTCGTGATTGCGCCTGAGCGAGACGAAATACGCGATCGCTGTTAAAAGGACAATTACAAACAG
GAATCGAATGCAACCGGCGCAGGAACACTGCCAGCGCATCAACAATATTTTCACCTGAATCAGGATATTC
TTCTAATACCTGGAATGCTGTTTTCCCGGGGATCGCAGTGGTGAGTAACCATGCATCATCAGGAGTACGG
ATAAAATGCTTGATGGTCGGAAGAGGCATAAATTCCGTCAGCCAGTTTAGTCTGACCATCTCATCTGTAA
CATCATTGGCAACGCTACCTTTGCCATGTTTCAGAAACAACTCTGGCGCATCGGGCTTCCCATACAATCG
ATAGATTGTCGCACCTGATTGCCCGACATTATCGCGAGCCCATTTATACCCATATAAATCAGCATCCATG
TTGGAATTTAATCGCGGCCTAGAGCAAGACGTTTCCCGTTGAATATGGCTCATAACACCCCTTGTATTAC
TGTTTATGTAAGCAGACAGTTTTATTGTTCATGACCAAAATCCCTTAACGTGAGTTTTCGTTCCACTGAG
CGTCAGACCCCGTAGAAAAGATCAAAGGATCTTCTTGAAATCCTTTTTTTCTGCGCGTAATCTGCTGCTT
GCAAACAAAAAAACCACCGCTACCAGCGGTGGTTTGTTTGCCGGATCAAGAGCTACCAACTCTTTTTCCG
AAGGTAACTGGCTTCAGCAGAGCGCAGATACCAAATACTGTCCTTCTAGTGTAGCCGTAGTTAGGCCACC
ACTTCAAGAACTCTGTAGCACCGCCTACATACCTCGCTCTGCTAATCCTGTTACCAGTGGCTGCTGCCAG
TGGCGATAAGTCGTGTCTTACCGGGTTGGACTCAAGACGATAGTTACCGGATAAGGCGCAGCGGTCGGGC
TGAACGGGGGGTTCGTGCACACAGCCCAGCTTGGAGCGAACGACCTACACCGAACTGAGATACCTACAGC
GTGAGCTATGAGAAAGCGCCACGCTTCCCGAAGGGAGAAAGGCGGACAGGTATCCGGTAAGCGGCAGGGT
CGGAACAGGAGAGCGCACGAGGGAGCTTCCAGGGGGAAACGCCTGGTATCTTTATAGTCCTGTCGGGTTT
CGCCACCTCTGACTTGAGCGTCGATTTTTGTGATGCTCGTCAGGGGGGCGGAGCCTATGGAAAAACGCCA
GCAACGCGGCCTTTTTACGGTTCCTGGCCTTTTGCTGGCCTTTTGCTCACATGTTCTTTCCTGCGTTATC
CCCTGATTCTGTGGATAACCGTATTACCGCCTTTGAGTGAGCTGATACCGCTCGCCGCAGCCGAACGACC
GAGCGCAGCGAGTCAGTGAGCGAGGAAGCGGAAGAGCGCCTGATGCGGTATTTTCTCCTTACGCATCTGT
GCGGTATTTCACACCGCAATGGTGCACTCTCAGTACAATCTGCTCTGATGCCGCATAGTTAAGCCAGTAT
ACACTCCGCTATCGCTACGTGACTGGGTCATGGCTGCGCCCCGACACCCGCCAACACCCGCTGACGCGCC
CTGACGGGCTTGTCTGCTCCCGGCATCCGCTTACAGACAAGCTGTGACCGTCTCCGGGAGCTGCATGTGT
CAGAGGTTTTCACCGTCATCACCGAAACGCGCGAGGCAGCTGCGGTAAAGCTCATCAGCGTGGTCGTGAA
GCGATTCACAGATGTCTGCCTGTTCATCCGCGTCCAGCTCGTTGAGTTTCTCCAGAAGCGTTAATGTCTG
GCTTCTGATAAAGCGGGCCATGTTAAGGGCGGTTTTTTCCTGTTTGGTCACTGATGCCTCCGTGTAAGGG
GGATTTCTGTTCATGGGGGTAATGATACCGATGAAACGAGAGAGGATGCTCACGATACGGGTTACTGATG
ATGAACATGCCCGGTTACTGGAACGTTGTGAGGGTAAACAACTGGCGGTATGGATGCGGCGGGACCAGAG
AAAAATCACTCAGGGTCAATGCCAGCGCTTCGTTAATACAGATGTAGGTGTTCCACAGGGTAGCCAGCAG
CATCCTGCGATGCAGATCCGGAACATAATGGTGCAGGGCGCTGACTTCCGCGTTTCCAGACTTTACGAAA
CACGGAAACCGAAGACCATTCATGTTGTTGCTCAGGTCGCAGACGTTTTGCAGCAGCAGTCGCTTCACGT
TCGCTCGCGTATCGGTGATTCATTCTGCTAACCAGTAAGGCAACCCCGCCAGCCTAGCCGGGTCCTCAAC
GACAGGAGCACGATCATGCGCACCCGTGGGGCCGCCATGCCGGCGATAATGGCCTGCTTCTCGCCGAAAC
GTTTGGTGGCGGGACCAGTGACGAAGGCTTGAGCGAGGGCGTGCAAGATTCCGAATACCGCAAGCGACAG
GCCGATCATCGTCGCGCTCCAGCGAAAGCGGTCCTCGCCGAAAATGACCCAGAGCGCTGCCGGCACCTGT
CCTACGAGTTGCATGATAAAGAAGACAGTCATAAGTGCGGCGACGATAGTCATGCCCCGCGCCCACCGGA
AGGAGCTGACTGGGTTGAAGGCTCTCAAGGGCATCGGTCGAGATCCCGGTGCCTAATGAGTGAGCTAACT
TACATTAATTGCGTTGCGCTCACTGCCCGCTTTCCAGTCGGGAAACCTGTCGTGCCAGCTGCATTAATGA
ATCGGCCAACGCGCGGGGAGAGGCGGTTTGCGTATTGGGCGCCAGGGTGGTTTTTCTTTTCACCAGTGAG
ACGGGCAACAGCTGATTGCCCTTCACCGCCTGGCCCTGAGAGAGTTGCAGCAAGCGGTCCACGCTGGTTT
GCCCCAGCAGGCGAAAATCCTGTTTGATGGTGGTTAACGGCGGGATATAACATGAGCTGTCTTCGGTATC
GTCGTATCCCACTACCGAGATATCCGCACCAACGCGCAGCCCGGACTCGGTAATGGCGCGCATTGCGCCC
AGCGCCATCTGATCGTTGGCAACCAGCATCGCAGTGGGAACGATGCCCTCATTCAGCATTTGCATGGTTT
GTTGAAAACCGGACATGGCACTCCAGTCGCCTTCCCGTTCCGCTATCGGCTGAATTTGATTGCGAGTGAG
ATATTTATGCCAGCCAGCCAGACGCAGACGCGCCGAGACAGAACTTAATGGGCCCGCTAACAGCGCGATT
TGCTGGTGACCCAATGCGACCAGATGCTCCACGCCCAGTCGCGTACCGTCTTCATGGGAGAAAATAATAC
TGTTGATGGGTGTCTGGTCAGAGACATCAAGAAATAACGCCGGAACATTAGTGCAGGCAGCTTCCACAGC
AATGGCATCCTGGTCATCCAGCGGATAGTTAATGATCAGCCCACTGACGCGTTGCGCGAGAAGATTGTGC
ACCGCCGCTTTACAGGCTTCGACGCCGCTTCGTTCTACCATCGACACCACCACGCTGGCACCCAGTTGAT
CGGCGCGAGATTTAATCGCCGCGACAATTTGCGACGGCGCGTGCAGGGCCAGACTGGAGGTGGCAACGCC
AATCAGCAACGACTGTTTGCCCGCCAGTTGTTGTGCCACGCGGTTGGGAATGTAATTCAGCTCCGCCATC
GCCGCTTCCACTTTTTCCCGCGTTTTCTCAGAAACGTGGCTGGCCTGGTTCACCACGCGGGAAACGGTCT
GATAAGAGACACCGGCATACTCTGCGACATCGTATAACGTTACTGGTTTCACATTCACCACCCTGAATTG
ACTCTCTTCCGGGCGCTATCATGCCATACCGCGAAAGGTTTTGCGCCATTCGATGGTGTCCGGGATCTCG
ACGCTCTCCCTTATGCGACTCCTGCATTAGGAAGCAGCCCAGTAGTAGGTTGAGGCCGTTGAGCACCGCC
GCCGCAAGGAATGGTGCATGCAAGGAGATGGCGCCCAACAGTCCCCCGGCCACGGGGCCTGCCACCATAC
CCACGCCGAAACAAGCGCTCATGAGCCCGAAGTGGCGAGCCCGATCTTCCCCATCGGTGATGTCGGCGAT
ATAGGCGCCAGCAACCGCACCTGTGGCG
